Addgene plasmid #174164: pLenti-AncBE4max
Purpose: This is an AncBE4max (a cytosine base editor) expressing plasmid built on the 3rd generation system of lentiviral vector. It can be used for stable expression of AncBE4max in cells.
Depositing lab: Wensheng Wei. Depositing organization: Peking University. Publication: Genome-wide interrogation of gene functions through base editor screens empowered by barcoded sgRNAs. Xu P, Liu Z, Liu Y, Ma H, Xu Y, Bao Y, Zhu S, Cao Z, Wu Z, Zhou Z, Wei W. Nat Biotechnol. 2021 Jun 21. pii: 10.1038/s41587-021-00944-1. doi: 10.1038/s41587-021-00944-1. PubMed 34155407.
Backbone
  Vector backbone: Transfer plasmid of the 3rd generation lentiviral system
  Vector type: Lentiviral
Growth in bacteria
  Bacterial resistance: Ampicillin, 100 μg/mL
  Growth temperature: 37°C
  Growth strain: NEB Stable
  Copy number: Low Copy
Gene/Insert
  Gene/Insert name: AncBE4max
  Tag / fusion protein: P2A-mCherry (C terminal on insert)
  Cloning method: Restriction Enzyme; 5′ cloning site unknown (unknown if destroyed); 3′ cloning site unknown (unknown if destroyed)
  Sequencing primers: 5′ n/a
Terms and licenses: Academic/Nonprofit Terms; Industry Terms: Not Available to Industry
How to cite: pLenti-AncBE4max was a gift from Wensheng Wei (Addgene plasmid # 174164 ; http://n2t.net/addgene:174164 ; RRID:Addgene_174164)
