[The description below was written by a language model from this plasmid's Addgene catalogue record and pLannotate feature annotations shown in this document.]
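Description:
pLenti-AncBE4max is a third-generation lentiviral transfer plasmid of about 13.1 kb, built for stable expression of the cytosine base editor AncBE4max in transduced cells. In bacteria it is maintained through a ColE1/pUC-type origin and selected with ampicillin via the β-lactamase gene. The catalogue lists it as low copy and grown in a recombination-deficient strain, which is common for LTR-containing plasmids. An f1 origin, an SV40 origin and remnants of lac/lacZα cloning-vector sequence are also annotated in the backbone.

The viral portion begins with an RSV promoter fused to a truncated HIV-1 5' LTR, which makes genomic RNA production independent of Tat. This is followed by the Ψ packaging signal with a partial gag sequence, the Rev response element for Rev-dependent nuclear export, and the cPPT/CTS. It ends with a WPRE to enhance transcript expression and a self-inactivating ΔU3 3' LTR followed by an SV40 polyadenylation signal.

Between these elements, the CMV enhancer/promoter drives a single open reading frame. The annotation tool labels its first part as rat APOBEC1, which corresponds to the deaminase domain of AncBE4max. Next comes Streptococcus pyogenes Cas9 carrying the D10A mutation, then uracil glycosylase inhibitor (UGI) sequence, which blocks excision of the uracil intermediate. mCherry lies downstream, and the catalogue records it as a C-terminal P2A-mCherry fusion, so red fluorescence is produced as a separate protein and marks editor-expressing cells. No complete mammalian drug-resistance marker is annotated, only a short BleoR fragment, so transduced cells would presumably be identified or sorted by fluorescence. The associated publication concerns genome-wide base editor screens with barcoded sgRNAs; this plasmid has no annotated guide RNA cassette, so the guide must be supplied separately.
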