Features (pLannotate 1.2.2; 31 found; start..end, strand, type, name):
      1..22      +  protein_bind   CAP binding site: CAP binding activates transcription in the presence of cAMP. E. coli catabolite activator protein
     37..67      +  promoter       lac promoter: promoter for the E. coli lac operon
     71..93      +  protein_bind   lac operator (fragment): The lac repressor binds to the lac operator to inhibit transcription in E. coli. This inhibition can be relieved by adding lactose or isopropyl-β-D-thiogalactopyranoside (IPTG). lac repressor encoded by lacI
    136..154     +  promoter       T3 promoter: promoter for bacteriophage T3 RNA polymerase
    182..408     +  promoter       RSV promoter: Rous sarcoma virus enhancer/promoter
    409..589     +  LTR            5' LTR (truncated): truncated 5' long terminal repeat (LTR) from HIV-1
    636..761     +  misc_feature   HIV-1 Ψ: packaging signal of human immunodeficiency virus type 1
    745..1108    +  CDS            HIV-1 gag (fragment): gag protein from human immunodeficiency virus 1; gag
   1254..1487    +  misc_feature   RRE: The Rev response element (RRE) of HIV-1 allows for Rev-dependent mRNA export from the nucleus to the cytoplasm.
   1864..1964    +  CDS            Rev (fragment): human immunodeficiency virus 1 (HIV-1) Rev protein; rev; enhances nuclear export of unspliced and incompletely spliced viral mRNAs
   1983..2099    +  misc_feature   cPPT/CTS: central polypurine tract and central termination sequence of HIV-1
   2122..2425    +  enhancer       CMV enhancer: human cytomegalovirus immediate early enhancer
   2426..2629    +  promoter       CMV promoter: human cytomegalovirus (CMV) immediate early promoter
   2786..3469    +  CDS            Apobec1: ABEC1_RAT - Experimental evidence at protein level: Swiss-Prot protein existence level 1. Catalytic component of the apolipoprotein B mRNA editing enzyme complex which is responsible for the postranscriptional editing of a CAA codon for Gln to a UAA codon for stop in the APOB mRNA. May also play a role in the epigenetic regulation of gene expression by participating in DNA demethylation. From Rattus norvegicus (Rat).
   3566..5167    +  CDS            dCas9(N): N-terminal portion of catalytically inactive Streptococcus pyogenes dCas9 carrying the D10A mutation (Zetsche et al., 2015)
   5168..7662    +  CDS            Cas9(C) (fragment): C-terminal portion of Streptococcus pyogenes Cas9 (Zetsche et al., 2015)
   7976..8224    +  CDS            UGI: UNGI_BPPB2 - Experimental evidence at protein level: Swiss-Prot protein existence level 1. This protein binds specifically and reversibly to the host uracil-DNA glycosylase, preventing removal of uracil residues from PBS2 DNA by the host uracil-excision repair system. From Bacillus phage PBS2 (Bacteriophage PBS2).
   8354..9061    +  CDS            mCherry: mCherry is a basic (constitutively fluorescent) red fluorescent protein published in 2004, derived from Discosoma sp.. It is reported to be a very rapidly-maturing monomer with low acid sensitivity.
   9070..9097    +  CDS            BleoR (fragment): antibiotic-binding protein; Sh ble from Streptoalloteichus hindustanus; confers resistance to bleomycin, phleomycin, and Zeocin™
   9112..9700    +  misc_feature   WPRE: woodchuck hepatitis virus posttranscriptional regulatory element
   9717..9785    +  CDS            nef (fragment): NEF_HV1Z2 - Experimental evidence at protein level: Swiss-Prot protein existence level 1. Extracellular Nef protein targets CD4(+) T-lymphocytes for apoptosis by interacting with CXCR4 surface receptors. From Human immunodeficiency virus type 1 group M subtype D (isolate Z2/CDC-Z34) (HIV-1).
   9787..10020   +  LTR            3' LTR (ΔU3): self-inactivating 3' long terminal repeat (LTR) from HIV-1
  10092..10213   +  polyA_signal   SV40 poly(A) signal: SV40 polyadenylation signal
  10253..10388   +  rep_origin     SV40 ori: SV40 origin of replication
  10409..10427   -  promoter       T7 promoter: promoter for bacteriophage T7 RNA polymerase
  10435..10590   +  CDS            lacZα (fragment): LacZα fragment of β-galactosidase; lacZ fragment
  10595..11023   +  rep_origin     f1 ori (sequence partly withheld): f1 bacteriophage origin of replication; arrow indicates direction of (+) strand synthesis
  11076..11180   +  promoter       AmpR promoter: bla
  11181..12041   +  CDS            AmpR: β-lactamase; bla; confers resistance to ampicillin, carbenicillin, and related antibiotics
  12212..12800   +  rep_origin     ori: high-copy-number ColE1/pMB1/pBR322/pUC origin of replication
  12983..13075   +  CDS            lacI (fragment): lac repressor; lacI; The lac repressor binds to the lac operator to inhibit transcription in E. coli. This inhibition can be relieved by adding lactose or isopropyl-β-D-thiogalactopyranoside (IPTG).
>Addgene plasmid #174164 | pLenti-AncBE4max | addgene full sequence | sequence record 342437 | Addgene NGS Result
TAATGTGAGTTAGCTCACTCATTAGGCACCCCAGGCTTTACACTTTATGCTTCCGGCTCGTATGTTGTGT
GGAATTGTGAGCGGATAACAATTTCACACAGGAAACAGCTATGACCATGATTACGCCAAGCGCGCAATTA
ACCCTCACTAAAGGGAACAAAAGCTGGAGCTGCAAGCTTAATGTAGTCTTATGCAATACTCTTGTAGTCT
TGCAACATGGTAACGATGAGTTAGCAACATGCCTTACAAGGAGAGAAAAAGCACCGTGCATGCCGATTGG
TGGAAGTAAGGTGGTACGATCGTGCCTTATTAGGAAGGCAACAGACGGGTCTGACATGGATTGGACGAAC
CACTGAATTGCCGCATTGCAGAGATATTGTATTTAAGTGCCTAGCTCGATACATAAACGGGTCTCTCTGG
TTAGACCAGATCTGAGCCTGGGAGCTCTCTGGCTAACTAGGGAACCCACTGCTTAAGCCTCAATAAAGCT
TGCCTTGAGTGCTTCAAGTAGTGTGTGCCCGTCTGTTGTGTGACTCTGGTAACTAGAGATCCCTCAGACC
CTTTTAGTCAGTGTGGAAAATCTCTAGCAGTGGCGCCCGAACAGGGACTTGAAAGCGAAAGGGAAACCAG
AGGAGCTCTCTCGACGCAGGACTCGGCTTGCTGAAGCGCGCACGGCAAGAGGCGAGGGGCGGCGACTGGT
GAGTACGCCAAAAATTTTGACTAGCGGAGGCTAGAAGGAGAGAGATGGGTGCGAGAGCGTCAGTATTAAG
CGGGGGAGAATTAGATCGCGATGGGAAAAAATTCGGTTAAGGCCAGGGGGAAAGAAAAAATATAAATTAA
AACATATAGTATGGGCAAGCAGGGAGCTAGAACGATTCGCAGTTAATCCTGGCCTGTTAGAAACATCAGA
AGGCTGTAGACAAATACTGGGACAGCTACAACCATCCCTTCAGACAGGATCAGAAGAACTTAGATCATTA
TATAATACAGTAGCAACCCTCTATTGTGTGCATCAAAGGATAGAGATAAAAGACACCAAGGAAGCTTTAG
ACAAGATAGAGGAAGAGCAAAACAAAAGTAAGACCACCGCACAGCAAGCGGCCGCTGATCTTCAGACCTG
GAGGAGGAGATATGAGGGACAATTGGAGAAGTGAATTATATAAATATAAAGTAGTAAAAATTGAACCATT
AGGAGTAGCACCCACCAAGGCAAAGAGAAGAGTGGTGCAGAGAGAAAAAAGAGCAGTGGGAATAGGAGCT
TTGTTCCTTGGGTTCTTGGGAGCAGCAGGAAGCACTATGGGCGCAGCGTCAATGACGCTGACGGTACAGG
CCAGACAATTATTGTCTGGTATAGTGCAGCAGCAGAACAATTTGCTGAGGGCTATTGAGGCGCAACAGCA
TCTGTTGCAACTCACAGTCTGGGGCATCAAGCAGCTCCAGGCAAGAATCCTGGCTGTGGAAAGATACCTA
AAGGATCAACAGCTCCTGGGGATTTGGGGTTGCTCTGGAAAACTCATTTGCACCACTGCTGTGCCTTGGA
ATGCTAGTTGGAGTAATAAATCTCTGGAACAGATTTGGAATCACACGACCTGGATGGAGTGGGACAGAGA
AATTAACAATTACACAAGCTTAATACACTCCTTAATTGAAGAATCGCAAAACCAGCAAGAAAAGAATGAA
CAAGAATTATTGGAATTAGATAAATGGGCAAGTTTGTGGAATTGGTTTAACATAACAAATTGGCTGTGGT
ATATAAAATTATTCATAATGATAGTAGGAGGCTTGGTAGGTTTAAGAATAGTTTTTGCTGTACTTTCTAT
AGTGAATAGAGTTAGGCAGGGATATTCACCATTATCGTTTCAGACCCACCTCCCAACCCCGAGGGGACCC
GACAGGCCCGAAGGAATAGAAGAAGAAGGTGGAGAGAGAGACAGAGACAGATCCATTCGATTAGTGAACG
GATCTCGACGGTATCGGTTAACTTTTAAAAGAAAAGGGGGGATTGGGGGGTACAGTGCAGGGGAAAGAAT
AGTAGACATAATAGCAACAGACATACAAACTAAAGAATTACAAAAACAAATTACAAAATTCAAAATTTTA
TCGATAAGCTTGGGAGTTCCGCGTTACATAACTTACGGTAAATGGCCCGCCTGGCTGACCGCCCAACGAC
CCCCGCCCATTGACGTCAATAATGACGTATGTTCCCATAGTAACGCCAATAGGGACTTTCCATTGACGTC
AATGGGTGGAGTATTTACGGTAAACTGCCCACTTGGCAGTACATCAAGTGTATCATATGCCAAGTACGCC
CCCTATTGACGTCAATGACGGTAAATGGCCCGCCTGGCATTATGCCCAGTACATGACCTTATGGGACTTT
CCTACTTGGCAGTACATCTACGTATTAGTCATCGCTATTACCATGGTGATGCGGTTTTGGCAGTACATCA
ATGGGCGTGGATAGCGGTTTGACTCACGGGGATTTCCAAGTCTCCACCCCATTGACGTCAATGGGAGTTT
GTTTTGGCACCAAAATCAACGGGACTTTCCAAAATGTCGTAACAACTCCGCCCCATTGACGCAAATGGGC
GGTAGGCGTGTACGGTGGGAGGTCTATATAAGCAGAGCTCGTTTAGTGAACCGTCAGATCGCCTGGAGAC
GCCATCCACGCTGTTTTGACCTCCATAGAAGACACCGACTCTAGAGGATCCGGACTAGTGCCGCCACCAT
GAAACGGACAGCCGACGGAAGCGAGTTCGAGTCACCAAAGAAGAAGCGGAAAGTCAGCAGTGAAACCGGA
CCAGTGGCAGTGGACCCAACCCTGAGGAGACGGATTGAGCCCCATGAATTTGAAGTGTTCTTTGACCCAA
GGGAGCTGAGGAAGGAGACATGCCTGCTGTACGAGATCAAGTGGGGCACAAGCCACAAGATCTGGCGCCA
CAGCTCCAAGAACACCACAAAGCACGTGGAAGTGAATTTCATCGAGAAGTTTACCTCCGAGCGGCACTTC
TGCCCCTCTACCAGCTGTTCCATCACATGGTTTCTGTCTTGGAGCCCTTGCGGCGAGTGTTCCAAGGCCA
TCACCGAGTTCCTGTCTCAGCACCCTAACGTGACCCTGGTCATCTACGTGGCCCGGCTGTATCACCACAT
GGACCAGCAGAACAGGCAGGGCCTGCGCGATCTGGTGAATTCTGGCGTGACCATCCAGATCATGACAGCC
CCAGAGTACGACTATTGCTGGCGGAACTTCGTGAATTATCCACCTGGCAAGGAGGCACACTGGCCAAGAT
ACCCACCCCTGTGGATGAAGCTGTATGCACTGGAGCTGCACGCAGGAATCCTGGGCCTGCCTCCATGTCT
GAATATCCTGCGGAGAAAGCAGCCCCAGCTGACATTTTTCACCATTGCTCTGCAGTCTTGTCACTATCAG
CGGCTGCCTCCTCATATTCTGTGGGCTACAGGCCTTAAATCTGGAGGATCTAGCGGAGGATCCTCTGGCA
GCGAGACACCAGGAACAAGCGAGTCAGCAACACCAGAGAGCAGTGGCGGCAGCAGCGGCGGCAGCGACAA
GAAGTACAGCATCGGCCTGGCCATCGGCACCAACTCTGTGGGCTGGGCCGTGATCACCGACGAGTACAAG
GTGCCCAGCAAGAAATTCAAGGTGCTGGGCAACACCGACCGGCACAGCATCAAGAAGAACCTGATCGGAG
CCCTGCTGTTCGACAGCGGCGAAACAGCCGAGGCCACCCGGCTGAAGAGAACCGCCAGAAGAAGATACAC
CAGACGGAAGAACCGGATCTGCTATCTGCAAGAGATCTTCAGCAACGAGATGGCCAAGGTGGACGACAGC
TTCTTCCACAGACTGGAAGAGTCCTTCCTGGTGGAAGAGGATAAGAAGCACGAGCGGCACCCCATCTTCG
GCAACATCGTGGACGAGGTGGCCTACCACGAGAAGTACCCCACCATCTACCACCTGAGAAAGAAACTGGT
GGACAGCACCGACAAGGCCGACCTGCGGCTGATCTATCTGGCCCTGGCCCACATGATCAAGTTCCGGGGC
CACTTCCTGATCGAGGGCGACCTGAACCCCGACAACAGCGACGTGGACAAGCTGTTCATCCAGCTGGTGC
AGACCTACAACCAGCTGTTCGAGGAAAACCCCATCAACGCCAGCGGCGTGGACGCCAAGGCCATCCTGTC
TGCCAGACTGAGCAAGAGCAGACGGCTGGAAAATCTGATCGCCCAGCTGCCCGGCGAGAAGAAGAATGGC
CTGTTCGGAAACCTGATTGCCCTGAGCCTGGGCCTGACCCCCAACTTCAAGAGCAACTTCGACCTGGCCG
AGGATGCCAAACTGCAGCTGAGCAAGGACACCTACGACGACGACCTGGACAACCTGCTGGCCCAGATCGG
CGACCAGTACGCCGACCTGTTTCTGGCCGCCAAGAACCTGTCCGACGCCATCCTGCTGAGCGACATCCTG
AGAGTGAACACCGAGATCACCAAGGCCCCCCTGAGCGCCTCTATGATCAAGAGATACGACGAGCACCACC
AGGACCTGACCCTGCTGAAAGCTCTCGTGCGGCAGCAGCTGCCTGAGAAGTACAAAGAGATTTTCTTCGA
CCAGAGCAAGAACGGCTACGCCGGCTACATTGACGGCGGAGCCAGCCAGGAAGAGTTCTACAAGTTCATC
AAGCCCATCCTGGAAAAGATGGACGGCACCGAGGAACTGCTCGTGAAGCTGAACAGAGAGGACCTGCTGC
GGAAGCAGCGGACCTTCGACAACGGCAGCATCCCCCACCAGATCCACCTGGGAGAGCTGCACGCCATTCT
GCGGCGGCAGGAAGATTTTTACCCATTCCTGAAGGACAACCGGGAAAAGATCGAGAAGATCCTGACCTTC
CGCATCCCCTACTACGTGGGCCCTCTGGCCAGGGGAAACAGCAGATTCGCCTGGATGACCAGAAAGAGCG
AGGAAACCATCACCCCCTGGAACTTCGAGGAAGTGGTGGACAAGGGCGCTTCCGCCCAGAGCTTCATCGA
GCGGATGACCAACTTCGATAAGAACCTGCCCAACGAGAAGGTGCTGCCCAAGCACAGCCTGCTGTACGAG
TACTTCACCGTGTATAACGAGCTGACCAAAGTGAAATACGTGACCGAGGGAATGAGAAAGCCCGCCTTCC
TGAGCGGCGAGCAGAAAAAGGCCATCGTGGACCTGCTGTTCAAGACCAACCGGAAAGTGACCGTGAAGCA
GCTGAAAGAGGACTACTTCAAGAAAATCGAGTGCTTCGACTCCGTGGAAATCTCCGGCGTGGAAGATCGG
TTCAACGCCTCCCTGGGCACATACCACGATCTGCTGAAAATTATCAAGGACAAGGACTTCCTGGACAATG
AGGAAAACGAGGACATTCTGGAAGATATCGTGCTGACCCTGACACTGTTTGAGGACAGAGAGATGATCGA
GGAACGGCTGAAAACCTATGCCCACCTGTTCGACGACAAAGTGATGAAGCAGCTGAAGCGGCGGAGATAC
ACCGGCTGGGGCAGGCTGAGCCGGAAGCTGATCAACGGCATCCGGGACAAGCAGTCCGGCAAGACAATCC
TGGATTTCCTGAAGTCCGACGGCTTCGCCAACAGAAACTTCATGCAGCTGATCCACGACGACAGCCTGAC
CTTTAAAGAGGACATCCAGAAAGCCCAGGTGTCCGGCCAGGGCGATAGCCTGCACGAGCACATTGCCAAT
CTGGCCGGCAGCCCCGCCATTAAGAAGGGCATCCTGCAGACAGTGAAGGTGGTGGACGAGCTCGTGAAAG
TGATGGGCCGGCACAAGCCCGAGAACATCGTGATCGAAATGGCCAGAGAGAACCAGACCACCCAGAAGGG
ACAGAAGAACAGCCGCGAGAGAATGAAGCGGATCGAAGAGGGCATCAAAGAGCTGGGCAGCCAGATCCTG
AAAGAACACCCCGTGGAAAACACCCAGCTGCAGAACGAGAAGCTGTACCTGTACTACCTGCAGAATGGGC
GGGATATGTACGTGGACCAGGAACTGGACATCAACCGGCTGTCCGACTACGATGTGGACCATATCGTGCC
TCAGAGCTTTCTGAAGGACGACTCCATCGACAACAAGGTGCTGACCAGAAGCGACAAGAACCGGGGCAAG
AGCGACAACGTGCCCTCCGAAGAGGTCGTGAAGAAGATGAAGAACTACTGGCGGCAGCTGCTGAACGCCA
AGCTGATTACCCAGAGAAAGTTCGACAATCTGACCAAGGCCGAGAGAGGCGGCCTGAGCGAACTGGATAA
GGCCGGCTTCATCAAGAGACAGCTGGTGGAAACCCGGCAGATCACAAAGCACGTGGCACAGATCCTGGAC
TCCCGGATGAACACTAAGTACGACGAGAATGACAAGCTGATCCGGGAAGTGAAAGTGATCACCCTGAAGT
CCAAGCTGGTGTCCGATTTCCGGAAGGATTTCCAGTTTTACAAAGTGCGCGAGATCAACAACTACCACCA
CGCCCACGACGCCTACCTGAACGCCGTCGTGGGAACCGCCCTGATCAAAAAGTACCCTAAGCTGGAAAGC
GAGTTCGTGTACGGCGACTACAAGGTGTACGACGTGCGGAAGATGATCGCCAAGAGCGAGCAGGAAATCG
GCAAGGCTACCGCCAAGTACTTCTTCTACAGCAACATCATGAACTTTTTCAAGACCGAGATTACCCTGGC
CAACGGCGAGATCCGGAAGCGGCCTCTGATCGAGACAAACGGCGAAACCGGGGAGATCGTGTGGGATAAG
GGCCGGGATTTTGCCACCGTGCGGAAAGTGCTGAGCATGCCCCAAGTGAATATCGTGAAAAAGACCGAGG
TGCAGACAGGCGGCTTCAGCAAAGAGTCTATCCTGCCCAAGAGGAACAGCGATAAGCTGATCGCCAGAAA
GAAGGACTGGGACCCTAAGAAGTACGGCGGCTTCGACAGCCCCACCGTGGCCTATTCTGTGCTGGTGGTG
GCCAAAGTGGAAAAGGGCAAGTCCAAGAAACTGAAGAGTGTGAAAGAGCTGCTGGGGATCACCATCATGG
AAAGAAGCAGCTTCGAGAAGAATCCCATCGACTTTCTGGAAGCCAAGGGCTACAAAGAAGTGAAAAAGGA
CCTGATCATCAAGCTGCCTAAGTACTCCCTGTTCGAGCTGGAAAACGGCCGGAAGAGAATGCTGGCCTCT
GCCGGCGAACTGCAGAAGGGAAACGAACTGGCCCTGCCCTCCAAATATGTGAACTTCCTGTACCTGGCCA
GCCACTATGAGAAGCTGAAGGGCTCCCCCGAGGATAATGAGCAGAAACAGCTGTTTGTGGAACAGCACAA
GCACTACCTGGACGAGATCATCGAGCAGATCAGCGAGTTCTCCAAGAGAGTGATCCTGGCCGACGCTAAT
CTGGACAAAGTGCTGTCCGCCTACAACAAGCACCGGGATAAGCCCATCAGAGAGCAGGCCGAGAATATCA
TCCACCTGTTTACCCTGACCAATCTGGGAGCCCCTGCCGCCTTCAAGTACTTTGACACCACCATCGACCG
GAAGAGGTACACCAGCACCAAAGAGGTGCTGGACGCCACCCTGATCCACCAGAGCATCACCGGCCTGTAC
GAGACACGGATCGACCTGTCTCAGCTGGGAGGTGACAGCGGCGGGAGCGGCGGGAGCGGGGGGAGCACTA
ATCTGAGCGACATCATTGAGAAGGAGACTGGGAAACAGCTGGTCATTCAGGAGTCCATCCTGATGCTGCC
TGAGGAGGTGGAGGAAGTGATCGGCAACAAGCCAGAGTCTGACATCCTGGTGCACACCGCCTACGACGAG
TCCACAGATGAGAATGTGATGCTGCTGACCTCTGACGCCCCCGAGTATAAGCCTTGGGCCCTGGTCATCC
AGGATTCTAACGGCGAGAATAAGATCAAGATGCTGAGCGGAGGATCCGGAGGATCTGGAGGCAGCACCAA
CCTGTCTGACATCATCGAGAAGGAGACAGGCAAGCAGCTGGTCATCCAGGAGAGCATCCTGATGCTGCCC
GAAGAAGTCGAAGAAGTGATCGGAAACAAGCCTGAGAGCGATATCCTGGTCCATACCGCCTACGACGAGA
GTACCGACGAAAATGTGATGCTGCTGACATCCGACGCCCCAGAGTATAAGCCCTGGGCTCTGGTCATCCA
GGATTCCAACGGAGAGAACAAAATCAAAATGCTGTCTGGCGGCTCAAAAAGAACCGCCGACGGCAGCGAA
TTCGAGCCCAAGAAGAAGAGGAAAGTCGGAAGCGGAGCTACTAACTTCAGCCTGCTGAAGCAGGCTGGAG
ACGTGGAGGAGAACCCTGGACCTATGGTGAGCAAGGGCGAGGAGGATAACATGGCCATCATCAAGGAGTT
CATGCGCTTCAAGGTGCACATGGAGGGCTCCGTGAACGGCCACGAGTTCGAGATCGAGGGCGAGGGCGAG
GGCCGCCCCTACGAGGGCACCCAGACCGCCAAGCTGAAGGTGACCAAGGGTGGCCCCCTGCCCTTCGCCT
GGGACATCCTGTCCCCTCAGTTCATGTACGGCTCCAAGGCCTACGTGAAGCACCCCGCCGACATCCCCGA
CTACTTGAAGCTGTCCTTCCCCGAGGGCTTCAAGTGGGAGCGCGTGATGAACTTCGAGGACGGCGGCGTG
GTGACCGTGACCCAGGACTCCTCCCTGCAGGACGGCGAGTTCATCTACAAGGTGAAGCTGCGCGGCACCA
ACTTCCCCTCCGACGGCCCCGTAATGCAGAAGAAGACCATGGGCTGGGAGGCCTCCTCCGAGCGGATGTA
CCCCGAGGACGGCGCCCTGAAGGGCGAGATCAAGCAGAGGCTGAAGCTGAAGGACGGCGGCCACTACGAC
GCTGAGGTCAAGACCACCTACAAGGCCAAGAAGCCCGTGCAGCTGCCCGGCGCCTACAACGTCAACATCA
AGTTGGACATCACCTCCCACAACGAGGACTACACCATCGTGGAACAGTACGAACGCGCCGAGGGCCGCCA
CTCCACCGGCGGCATGGACGAGCTGTACAAGTAAGCTAAGCACTTCGTGGCCGAGGAGCAGGACTGAGAA
TTCCAGTCGACAATCAACCTCTGGATTACAAAATTTGTGAAAGATTGACTGGTATTCTTAACTATGTTGC
TCCTTTTACGCTATGTGGATACGCTGCTTTAATGCCTTTGTATCATGCTATTGCTTCCCGTATGGCTTTC
ATTTTCTCCTCCTTGTATAAATCCTGGTTGCTGTCTCTTTATGAGGAGTTGTGGCCCGTTGTCAGGCAAC
GTGGCGTGGTGTGCACTGTGTTTGCTGACGCAACCCCCACTGGTTGGGGCATTGCCACCACCTGTCAGCT
CCTTTCCGGGACTTTCGCTTTCCCCCTCCCTATTGCCACGGCGGAACTCATCGCCGCCTGCCTTGCCCGC
TGCTGGACAGGGGCTCGGCTGTTGGGCACTGACAATTCCGTGGTGTTGTCGGGGAAGCTGACGTCCTTTC
CATGGCTGCTCGCCTGTGTTGCCACCTGGATTCTGCGCGGGACGTCCTTCTGCTACGTCCCTTCGGCCCT
CAATCCAGCGGACCTTCCTTCCCGCGGCCTGCTGCCGGCTCTGCGGCCTCTTCCGCGTCTTCGCCTTCGC
CCTCAGACGAGTCGGATCTCCCTTTGGGCCGCCTCCCCGCCTGGAATTCGAGCTCGGTACCTTTAAGACC
AATGACTTACAAGGCAGCTGTAGATCTTAGCCACTTTTTAAAAGAAAAGGGGGGACTGGAAGGGCTAATT
CACTCCCAACGAAGACAAGATCTGCTTTTTGCTTGTACTGGGTCTCTCTGGTTAGACCAGATCTGAGCCT
GGGAGCTCTCTGGCTAACTAGGGAACCCACTGCTTAAGCCTCAATAAAGCTTGCCTTGAGTGCTTCAAGT
AGTGTGTGCCCGTCTGTTGTGTGACTCTGGTAACTAGAGATCCCTCAGACCCTTTTAGTCAGTGTGGAAA
ATCTCTAGCAGTAGTAGTTCATGTCATCTTATTATTCAGTATTTATAACTTGCAAAGAAATGAATATCAG
AGAGTGAGAGGAACTTGTTTATTGCAGCTTATAATGGTTACAAATAAAGCAATAGCATCACAAATTTCAC
AAATAAAGCATTTTTTTCACTGCATTCTAGTTGTGGTTTGTCCAAACTCATCAATGTATCTTATCATGTC
TGGCTCTAGCTATCCCGCCCCTAACTCCGCCCATCCCGCCCCTAACTCCGCCCAGTTCCGCCCATTCTCC
GCCCCATGGCTGACTAATTTTTTTTATTTATGCAGAGGCCGAGGCCGCCTCGGCCTCTGAGCTATTCCAG
AAGTAGTGAGGAGGCTTTTTTGGAGGCCTAGGGACGTACCCAATTCGCCCTATAGTGAGTCGTATTACGC
GCGCTCACTGGCCGTCGTTTTACAACGTCGTGACTGGGAAAACCCTGGCGTTACCCAACTTAATCGCCTT
GCAGCACATCCCCCTTTCGCCAGCTGGCGTAATAGCGAAGAGGCCCGCACCGATCGCCCTTCCCAACAGT
TGCGCAGCCTGAATGGCGAATGGG
[124 nt withheld, positions 10595-10718]
C
[91 nt withheld, positions 10720-10810]
A
[49 nt withheld, positions 10812-10860]
CCTTTGACGTTGGAGTCCACGTTCTTT
[37 nt withheld, positions 10888-10924]
ACCCTATCTCGGTCTATTCTTTTGATTTATAAGGGATTTTGCCGATTTCGGCCTATTGGTTAAAAAATGA
GCTGATTTAACAAAAATTTAACGCGAATTTTAACAAAATATTAACGCTTACAATTTAGGTGGCACTTTTC
GGGGAAATGTGCGCGGAACCCCTATTTGTTTATTTTTCTAAATACATTCAAATATGTATCCGCTCATGAG
ACAATAACCCTGATAAATGCTTCAATAATATTGAAAAAGGAAGAGTATGAGTATTCAACATTTCCGTGTC
GCCCTTATTCCCTTTTTTGCGGCATTTTGCCTTCCTGTTTTTGCTCACCCAGAAACGCTGGTGAAAGTAA
AAGATGCTGAAGATCAGTTGGGTGCACGAGTGGGTTACATCGAACTGGATCTCAACAGCGGTAAGATCCT
TGAGAGTTTTCGCCCCGAAGAACGTTTTCCAATGATGAGCACTTTTAAAGTTCTGCTATGTGGCGCGGTA
TTATCCCGTATTGACGCCGGGCAAGAGCAACTCGGTCGCCGCATACACTATTCTCAGAATGACTTGGTTG
AGTACTCACCAGTCACAGAAAAGCATCTTACGGATGGCATGACAGTAAGAGAATTATGCAGTGCTGCCAT
AACCATGAGTGATAACACTGCGGCCAACTTACTTCTGACAACGATCGGAGGACCGAAGGAGCTAACCGCT
TTTTTGCACAACATGGGGGATCATGTAACTCGCCTTGATCGTTGGGAACCGGAGCTGAATGAAGCCATAC
CAAACGACGAGCGTGACACCACGATGCCTGTAGCAATGGCAACAACGTTGCGCAAACTATTAACTGGCGA
ACTACTTACTCTAGCTTCCCGGCAACAATTAATAGACTGGATGGAGGCGGATAAAGTTGCAGGACCACTT
CTGCGCTCGGCCCTTCCGGCTGGCTGGTTTATTGCTGATAAATCTGGAGCCGGTGAGCGTGGGTCTCGCG
GTATCATTGCAGCACTGGGGCCAGATGGTAAGCCCTCCCGTATCGTAGTTATCTACACGACGGGGAGTCA
GGCAACTATGGATGAACGAAATAGACAGATCGCTGAGATAGGTGCCTCACTGATTAAGCATTGGTAACTG
TCAGACCAAGTTTACTCATATATACTTTAGATTGATTTAAAACTTCATTTTTAATTTAAAAGGATCTAGG
TGAAGATCCTTTTTGATAATCTCATGACCAAAATCCCTTAACGTGAGTTTTCGTTCCACTGAGCGTCAGA
CCCCGTAGAAAAGATCAAAGGATCTTCTTGAGATCCTTTTTTTCTGCGCGTAATCTGCTGCTTGCAAACA
AAAAAACCACCGCTACCAGCGGTGGTTTGTTTGCCGGATCAAGAGCTACCAACTCTTTTTCCGAAGGTAA
CTGGCTTCAGCAGAGCGCAGATACCAAATACTGTTCTTCTAGTGTAGCCGTAGTTAGGCCACCACTTCAA
GAACTCTGTAGCACCGCCTACATACCTCGCTCTGCTAATCCTGTTACCAGTGGCTGCTGCCAGTGGCGAT
AAGTCGTGTCTTACCGGGTTGGACTCAAGACGATAGTTACCGGATAAGGCGCAGCGGTCGGGCTGAACGG
GGGGTTCGTGCACACAGCCCAGCTTGGAGCGAACGACCTACACCGAACTGAGATACCTACAGCGTGAGCT
ATGAGAAAGCGCCACGCTTCCCGAAGGGAGAAAGGCGGACAGGTATCCGGTAAGCGGCAGGGTCGGAACA
GGAGAGCGCACGAGGGAGCTTCCAGGGGGAAACGCCTGGTATCTTTATAGTCCTGTCGGGTTTCGCCACC
TCTGACTTGAGCGTCGATTTTTGTGATGCTCGTCAGGGGGGCGGAGCCTATGGAAAAACGCCAGCAACGC
GGCCTTTTTACGGTTCCTGGCCTTTTGCTGGCCTTTTGCTCACATGTTCTTTCCTGCGTTATCCCCTGAT
TCTGTGGATAACCGTATTACCGCCTTTGAGTGAGCTGATACCGCTCGCCGCAGCCGAACGACCGAGCGCA
GCGAGTCAGTGAGCGAGGAAGCGGAAGAGCGCCCAATACGCAAACCGCCTCTCCCCGCGCGTTGGCCGAT
TCATTAATGCAGCTGGCACGACAGGTTTCCCGACTGGAAAGCGGGCAGTGAGCGCAACGCAAT
